>Addgene plasmid #105864 | pBAD-K-GECO1 | addgene full sequence | sequence record 203651 | Addgene NGS Result
AAGAAACCAATTGTCCATATTGCATCAGACATTGCCGTCACTGCGTCTTTTACTGGCTCTTCTCGCTAAC
CAAACCGGTAACCCCGCTTATTAAAAGCATTCTGTAACAAAGCGGGACCAAAGCCATGACAAAAACGCGT
AACAAAAGTGTCTATAATCACGGCAGAAAAGTCCACATTGATTATTTGCACGGCGTCACACTTTGCTATG
CCATAGCATTTTTATCCATAAGATTAGCGGATCCTACCTGACGCTTTTTATCGCAACTCTCTACTGTTTC
TCCATACCCGTTTTTTGGGCTAACAGGAGGAATTAACCATGGGGGGTTCTCATCATCATCATCATCATGG
TATGGCTAGCATGACTGGTGGACAGCAAATGGGTCGGGATCTGTACGACGATGACGATAAGGATCCGAGC
TCGAGAATGGGCAGCGTGAAGCTGATCCCCAGCCTGACCACCGTGATCCTCGTGAAGTCCATGCTGCGGA
AGCGGAGCTTCGGCAACCCCTTCAAGTATAATACGGAGACCCTGTACCCCGCTGACGGCGGCCTGGAAGG
CGCATGTGACATGGCCCTGAAGCTCGTGGGCGGGGGCCACCTGAACTGCAGCCTTGAGACCACATACAGA
TCCAAGAAACCCGCTACGAACCTCAAGATGCCCGGTGTCTACAACGTGGACCACAGACTGGAACGAATCA
AAGAGGCCGACGATGAGACCTACGTCGAGCTGCACGAGGTGGCTGTGGCCAGATACGTGGGCCTGGGTGG
TGGCGGAGGTACAGGCGGGAGTGTGAGCGAGCTGATTAAGGAGAACATGCCAATGAAGCTGTACATGGAG
GGCACCGTGAACAACCACCACTTCAAGTGCACATCCGAGGGCGAAGGCAAGCCCTACGAGGGCACCCAGA
CCATGAGAATCAAGGTCGTCGAGGGCGGCCCTCTCCCCTTCGCCTTCGACATCCTGGCTACCAGCTTCAT
GTACGGCAGCAGAACCTTCATCAAGCACCCTCCTGGCATCCCCGACTTCTTTAAGCAGTCCTTCCCTGAG
GGCTTCACATGGGAGAGAGTCACCACATACGAAGACGGGGGCGTGCTGACCGCTACCCAGGACACCAGCC
TCCAGGACGGCTGCCTCATCTACAACGTCAAGGTTAGAGGGATGAACTTCCCAGCCAACGGCCCTGTGAT
GCAGAAGAAAACACTCGGCTGGGAGGCCAGTAATGGCCAACTGACTGAAGAGCAGATCGCAGAATTTAAA
GAGGCTTTCTCCCTATTTGACAAGGACGGGGATGGGACGATAACAACCAAGGAGCTGGGGACGGTGATGC
GGTCTCTGGGGCAGAACCCCACAGAAGCGGAGCTGCAGGACATGATCAATGAAGTAGATGCCGACGGTGA
CGGCACATTCGACTTCCCTGAGTTCCTGACGATGATGGCAAGAAAAATGAGTTATAGAGTCACTGAAGAG
GAAATTAGAGAAGCGTTCCGCGTGTTTGATAAGGACGGCAATGGCTACATCGGCGCAGCAGAGCTTCGCC
ACGTGATGACAGACCTTGGAGAGAAGTTAACAGATGAGGAGGTTGATGAAATGATCAGGGTAGCAGACAT
CGATGGGGATGGTCAGGTAAACTACGAAGAGTTTGTACAAATGATGACAGCGAAGTAGAAGCTTGGCTGT
TTTGGCGGATGAGAGAAGATTTTCAGCCTGATACAGATTAAATCAGAACGCAGAAGCGGTCTGATAAAAC
AGAATTTGCCTGGCGGCAGTAGCGCGGTGGTCCCACCTGACCCCATGCCGAACTCAGAAGTGAAACGCCG
TAGCGCCGATGGTAGTGTGGGGTCTCCCCATGCGAGAGTAGGGAACTGCCAGGCATCAAATAAAACGAAA
GGCTCAGTCGAAAGACTGGGCCTTTCGTTTTATCTGTTGTTTGTCGGTGAACGCTCTCCTGAGTAGGACA
AATCCGCCGGGAGCGGATTTGAACGTTGCGAAGCAACGGCCCGGAGGGTGGCGGGCAGGACGCCCGCCAT
AAACTGCCAGGCATCAAATTAAGCAGAAGGCCATCCTGACGGATGGCCTTTTTGCGTTTCTACAAACTCT
TTTGTTTATTTTTCTAAATACATTCAAATATGTATCCGCTCATGAGACAATAACCCTGATAAATGCTTCA
ATAATATTGAAAAAGGAAGAGTATGAGTATTCAACATTTCCGTGTCGCCCTTATTCCCTTTTTTGCGGCA
TTTTGCCTTCCTGTTTTTGCTCACCCAGAAACGCTGGTGAAAGTAAAAGATGCTGAAGATCAGTTGGGTG
CACGAGTGGGTTACATCGAACTGGATCTCAACAGCGGTAAGATCCTTGAGAGTTTTCGCCCCGAAGAACG
TTTTCCAATGATGAGCACTTTTAAAGTTCTGCTATGTGGCGCGGTATTATCCCGTGTTGACGCCGGGCAA
GAGCAACTCGGTCGCCGCATACACTATTCTCAGAATGACTTGGTTGAGTACTCACCAGTCACAGAAAAGC
ATCTTACGGATGGCATGACAGTAAGAGAATTATGCAGTGCTGCCATAACCATGAGTGATAACACTGCGGC
CAACTTACTTCTGACAACGATCGGAGGACCGAAGGAGCTAACCGCTTTTTTGCACAACATGGGGGATCAT
GTAACTCGCCTTGATCGTTGGGAACCGGAGCTGAATGAAGCCATACCAAACGACGAGCGTGACACCACGA
TGCCTGTAGCAATGGCAACAACGTTGCGCAAACTATTAACTGGCGAACTACTTACTCTAGCTTCCCGGCA
ACAATTAATAGACTGGATGGAGGCGGATAAAGTTGCAGGACCACTTCTGCGCTCGGCCCTTCCGGCTGGC
TGGTTTATTGCTGATAAATCTGGAGCCGGTGAGCGTGGGTCTCGCGGTATCATTGCAGCACTGGGGCCAG
ATGGTAAGCCCTCCCGTATCGTAGTTATCTACACGACGGGGAGTCAGGCAACTATGGATGAACGAAATAG
ACAGATCGCTGAGATAGGTGCCTCACTGATTAAGCATTGGTAACTGTCAGACCAAGTTTACTCATATATA
CTTTAGATTGATTTAAAACTTCATTTTTAATTTAAAAGGATCTAGGTGAAGATCCTTTTTGATAATCTCA
TGACCAAAATCCCTTAACGTGAGTTTTCGTTCCACTGAGCGTCAGACCCCGTAGAAAAGATCAAAGGATC
TTCTTGAGATCCTTTTTTTCTGCGCGTAATCTGCTGCTTGCAAACAAAACAACCACCGCTACCAGCGGTG
GTTTGTTTGCCGGATCAAGAGCTACCAACTCTTTTTCCGAAGGTAACTGGCTTCAGCAGAGCGCAGATAC
CAAATACTGTCCTTCTAGTGTAGCCGTAGTTAGGCCACCACTTCAAGAACTCTGTAGCACCGCCTACATA
CCTCGCTCTGCTAATCCTGTTACCAGTGGCTGCTGCCAGTGGCGATAAGTCGTGTCTTACCGGGTTGGAC
TCAAGACGATAGTTACCGGATAAGGCGCAGCGGTCGGGCTGAACGGGGGGTTCGTGCACACAGCCCAGCT
TGGAGCGAACGACCTACACCGAACTGAGATACCTACAGCGTGAGCTATGAGAAAGCGCCACGCTTCCCGA
AGGGAGAAAGGCGGACAGGTATCCGGTAAGCGGCAGGGTCGGAACAGGAGAGCGCACGAGGGAGCTTCCA
GGGGGAAACGCCTGGTATCTTTATAGTCCTGTCGGGTTTCGCCACCTCTGACTTGAGCGTCGATTTTTGT
GATGCTCGTCAGGGGGGCGGAGCCTATGGAAAAACGCCAGCAACGCGGCCTTTTTACGGTTCCTGGCCTT
TTGCTGGCCTTTTGCTCACATGTTCTTTCCTGCGTTATCCCCTGATTCTGTGGATAACCGTATTACCGCC
TTTGAGTGAGCTGATACCGCTCGCCGCAGCCGAACGACCGAGCGCAGCGAGTCAGTGAGCGAGGAAGCGG
AAGAGCGCCTGATGCGGTATTTTCTCCTTACGCATCTGTGCGGTATTTCACACCGCATATGGTGCACTCT
CAGTACAATCTGCTCTGATGCCGCATAGTTAAGCCAGTATACACTCCGCTATCGCTACGTGACTGGGTCA
TGGCTGCGCCCCGACACCCGCCAACACCCGCTGACGCGCCCTGACGGGCTTGTCTGCTCCCGGCATCCGC
TTACAGACAAGCTGTGACCGTCTCCGGGAGCTGCATGTGTCAGAGGTTTTCACCGTCATCACCGAAACGC
GCGAGGCAGCAGATCAATTCGCGCGCGAAGGCGAAGCGGCATGCATAATGTGCCTGTCAAATGGACGAAG
CAGGGATTCTGCAAACCCTATGCTACTCCGTCAAGCCGTCAATTGTCTGATTCGTTACCAATTATGACAA
CTTGACGGCTACATCATTCACTTTTTCTTCACAACCGGCACGGAACTCGCTCGGGCTGGCCCCGGTGCAT
TTTTTAAATACCCGCGAGAAATAGAGTTGATCGTCAAAACCAACATTGCGACCGACGGTGGCGATAGGCA
TCCGGGTGGTGCTCAAAAGCAGCTTCGCCTGGCTGATACGTTGGTCCTCGCGCCAGCTTAAGACGCTAAT
CCCTAACTGCTGGCGGAAAAGATGTGACAGACGCGACGGCGACAAGCAAACATGCTGTGCGACGCTGGCG
ATATCAAAATTGCTGTCTGCCAGGTGATCGCTGATGTACTGACAAGCCTCGCGTACCCGATTATCCATCG
GTGGATGGAGCGACTCGTTAATCGCTTCCATGCGCCGCAGTAACAATTGCTCAAGCAGATTTATCGCCAG
CAGCTCCGAATAGCGCCCTTCCCCTTGCCCGGCGTTAATGATTTGCCCAAACAGGTCGCTGAAATGCGGC
TGGTGCGCTTCATCCGGGCGAAAGAACCCCGTATTGGCAAATATTGACGGCCAGTTAAGCCATTCATGCC
AGTAGGCGCGCGGACGAAAGTAAACCCACTGGTGATACCATTCGCGAGCCTCCGGATGACGACCGTAGTG
ATGAATCTCTCCTGGCGGGAACAGCAAAATATCACCCGGTCGGCAAACAAATTCTCGTCCCTGATTTTTC
ACCACCCCCTGACCGCGAATGGTGAGATTGAGAATATAACCTTTCATTCCCAGCGGTCGGTCGATAAAAA
AATCGAGATAACCGTTGGCCTCAATCGGCGTTAAACCCGCCACCAGATGGGCATTAAACGAGTATCCCGG
CAGCAGGGGATCATTTTGCGCTTCAGCCATACTTTTCATACTCCCGCCATTCAGAG
Features (pLannotate 1.2.2; 11 found; start..end, strand, type, name):
      1..285     +  promoter       araBAD promoter: araBAD; promoter of the L-arabinose operon of E. coli; the araC regulatory gene is transcribed in the opposite direction (Guzman et al., 1995)
    325..1665    +  CDS            RCaMP: RCaMP is a basic (constitutively fluorescent) red fluorescent protein published in 2013, derived from Entacmaea quadricolor.
   1758..1873    +  ncRNA          5S rRNA: Accession: RF00001 - 5S ribosomal RNA
   1877..1963    +  terminator     rrnB T1 terminator: Escherichia coli rrnB; transcription terminator T1 from the E. coli rrnB gene
   2055..2082    +  terminator     rrnB T2 terminator: transcription terminator T2 from the E. coli rrnB gene
   2101..2192    +  promoter       AmpR promoter: bla
   2193..3053    +  CDS            AmpR: β-lactamase; bla; confers resistance to ampicillin, carbenicillin, and related antibiotics
   3224..3812    +  rep_origin     ori: high-copy-number ColE1/pMB1/pBR322/pUC origin of replication
   3998..4138    -  misc_feature   bom: basis of mobility region from pBR322
   4240..4280    -  CDS            rop (fragment): Rop protein, which maintains plasmids at low copy number; rop
   4402..5280    -  CDS            araC: L-arabinose regulatory protein; araC
