[The description below was written by a language model from this plasmid's Addgene catalogue record and pLannotate feature annotations shown in this document.]
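Description:
pBAD-K-GECO1 is a bacterial expression plasmid of about 5.3 kb, built on the pBAD backbone, that produces the red fluorescent genetically encoded calcium indicator K-GECO1 in E. coli. It replicates from a ColE1/pMB1-type origin and is recorded as high copy. Only a short fragment of the rop gene remains next to the pBR322 bom region, which fits with that copy number. Selection is by ampicillin through the β-lactamase gene (AmpR), driven by its own bla promoter.

The payload is a synthetic K-GECO1 coding sequence, listed as 1239 bp, fused to a 6-His tag whose position is not stated in the record. According to the associated publication title, the sensor is based on a circularly permuted version of eqFP578, a red fluorescent protein from a sea anemone. The automated annotation labels the 1341-nt open reading frame as "RCaMP", a related Entacmaea quadricolor-derived red indicator. This is probably a nearest-match assignment reflecting sequence similarity, not the true identity of the insert, and the extra annotated length may correspond to the tag and vector-encoded leader residues. Expression is driven by the araBAD promoter and controlled by the divergently transcribed araC regulator carried on the same plasmid, so transcription is induced by L-arabinose and otherwise kept low. Downstream, an rrnB segment containing the 5S rRNA sequence and the T1 and T2 terminators ends transcription. The His tag allows purification by metal-affinity chromatography, so the plasmid suits arabinose-inducible production of recombinant K-GECO1, for example for in vitro characterisation of the indicator.
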