Addgene plasmid #105864: pBAD-K-GECO1
Purpose: Bacterial expression plasmid for red fluorescent Ca2+ indicator K-GECO1
Depositing lab: Robert Campbell. Depositing organization: University of Alberta. Publication: A genetically encoded Ca(2+) indicator based on circularly permutated sea anemone red fluorescent protein eqFP578. Shen Y, Dana H, Abdelfattah AS, Patel R, Shea J, Molina RS, Rawal B, Rancic V, Chang YF, Wu L, Chen Y, Qian Y, Wiens MD, Hambleton N, Ballanyi K, Hughes TE, Drobizhev M, Kim DS, Koyama M, Schreiter ER, Campbell RE. BMC Biol. 2018 Jan 16;16(1):9. doi: 10.1186/s12915-018-0480-0. PubMed 29338710.
Backbone
  Vector backbone: pBAD
  Vector type: Bacterial Expression
Growth in bacteria
  Bacterial resistance: Ampicillin, 100 μg/mL
  Growth temperature: 37°C
  Growth strain: DH5alpha
  Copy number: High Copy
Gene/Insert
  Gene/Insert name: K-GECO1
  Species: Synthetic
  Insert size (bp): 1239
  Tag / fusion protein: 6-His Tag
Terms and licenses: Academic/Nonprofit Terms; Industry Terms: Not Available to Industry
Depositor comments: bioRxiv--A genetically encoded Ca2+ indicator based on circularly permutated sea anemone red fluorescent protein (https://doi.org/10.1101/213082)
How to cite: pBAD-K-GECO1 was a gift from Robert Campbell (Addgene plasmid # 105864 ; http://n2t.net/addgene:105864 ; RRID:Addgene_105864)
