>Addgene plasmid #105864 | pBAD-K-GECO1 | depositor partial sequence | sequence record 200500 | K-GECO1
ATGGGCAGCGTGAAGCTGATCCCCAGCCTGACCACCGTGATCCTCGTGAAGTCCATGCTGCGGAAGCGGA
GCTTCGGCAACCCCTTCAAGTATAATACGGAGACCCTGTACCCCGCTGACGGCGGCCTGGAAGGCGCATG
TGACATGGCCCTGAAGCTCGTGGGCGGGGGCCACCTGAACTGCAGCCTTGAGACCACATACAGATCCAAG
AAACCCGCTACGAACCTCAAGATGCCCGGTGTCTACAACGTGGACCACAGACTGGAACGAATCAAAGAGG
CCGACGATGAGACCTACGTCGAGCTGCACGAGGTGGCTGTGGCCAGATACGTGGGCCTGGGTGGTGGCGG
AGGTACAGGCGGGAGTGTGAGCGAGCTGATTAAGGAGAACATGCCAATGAAGCTGTACATGGAGGGCACC
GTGAACAACCACCACTTCAAGTGCACATCCGAGGGCGAAGGCAAGCCCTACGAGGGCACCCAGACCATGA
GAATCAAGGTCGTCGAGGGCGGCCCTCTCCCCTTCGCCTTCGACATCCTGGCTACCAGCTTCATGTACGG
CAGCAGAACCTTCATCAAGCACCCTCCTGGCATCCCCGACTTCTTTAAGCAGTCCTTCCCTGAGGGCTTC
ACATGGGAGAGAGTCACCACATACGAAGACGGGGGCGTGCTGACCGCTACCCAGGACACCAGCCTCCAGG
ACGGCTGCCTCATCTACAACGTCAAGGTTAGAGGGATGAACTTCCCAGCCAACGGCCCTGTGATGCAGAA
GAAAACACTCGGCTGGGAGGCCAGTAATGGCCAACTGACTGAAGAGCAGATCGCAGAATTTAAAGAGGCT
TTCTCCCTATTTGACAAGGACGGGGATGGGACGATAACAACCAAGGAGCTGGGGACGGTGATGCGGTCTC
TGGGGCAGAACCCCACAGAAGCGGAGCTGCAGGACATGATCAATGAAGTAGATGCCGACGGTGACGGCAC
ATTCGACTTCCCTGAGTTCCTGACGATGATGGCAAGAAAAATGAGTTATAGAGTCACTGAAGAGGAAATT
AGAGAAGCGTTCCGCGTGTTTGATAAGGACGGCAATGGCTACATCGGCGCAGCAGAGCTTCGCCACGTGA
TGACAGACCTTGGAGAGAAGTTAACAGATGAGGAGGTTGATGAAATGATCAGGGTAGCAGACATCGATGG
GGATGGTCAGGTAAACTACGAAGAGTTTGTACAAATGATGACAGCGAAG
